Addgene plasmid #72211: pCMV5-Flag-Ago2-FDM4
Purpose: Mammalian expression of aa 373-860 of human Ago2
Depositing lab: Mien-Chie Hung. Depositing organization: University of Texas MD Anderson Cancer Center. Publication: EGFR modulates microRNA maturation in response to hypoxia through phosphorylation of AGO2. Shen J, Xia W, Khotskaya YB, Huo L, Nakanishi K, Lim SO, Du Y, Wang Y, Chang WC, Chen CH, Hsu JL, Wu Y, Lam YC, James BP, Liu X, Liu CG, Patel DJ, Hung MC. Nature. 2013 May 16;497(7449):383-7. doi: 10.1038/nature12080. Epub 2013 May 1. PubMed 23636329.
Backbone
  Vector backbone: pCMV5
  Backbone size w/o insert (bp): 4700
  Total vector size (bp): 6164
  Modifications to backbone: Modified by Hung's lab
  Vector type: Mammalian Expression
  Selectable markers: none
Growth in bacteria
  Bacterial resistance: Ampicillin, 100 μg/mL
  Growth temperature: 37°C
  Growth strain: DH5alpha
  Copy number: High Copy
Gene/Insert
  Gene/Insert name: argonaute RISC catalytic component 2 (alt name: EIF2C2)
  Species: H. sapiens (human)
  Insert size (bp): 1464
  Mutation: Δ 1-372
  GenBank ID: NM_012154.3
  Entrez Gene: AGO2 (a.k.a. CASC7, EIF2C2, LESKRES, LINC00980, PPD, Q10)
  Promoter: CMV
  Tag / fusion protein: FLAG (N terminal on backbone)
  Cloning method: Restriction Enzyme; 5′ cloning site BamHI (not destroyed); 3′ cloning site EcoRI (not destroyed)
  Sequencing primers: 5′ CMV-F; 3′ hGH-PA-R
Terms and licenses: Academic/Nonprofit Terms; Industry Terms: Not Available to Industry
How to cite: pCMV5-Flag-Ago2-FDM4 was a gift from Mien-Chie Hung (Addgene plasmid # 72211 ; http://n2t.net/addgene:72211 ; RRID:Addgene_72211)
