[The description below was written by a language model from this plasmid's Addgene catalogue record.]
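Description:
pCMV5-Flag-Ago2-FDM4 is a mammalian expression plasmid built on a depositor-modified pCMV5 backbone, with a total size of about 6.2 kb. It is propagated in E. coli as a high-copy plasmid under ampicillin selection. The record lists no selectable marker for mammalian cells, so it is suited to transient transfection rather than direct selection of stable lines. No feature table is provided, so details such as the origin of replication are not documented. The 3′ sequencing primer anneals in a human growth hormone polyadenylation region, which suggests that this element terminates the transcript.

The payload is a 1,464 bp fragment of human AGO2 (argonaute RISC catalytic component 2, also known as EIF2C2), cloned between BamHI and EcoRI sites that both remain intact. The fragment is an N-terminal truncation lacking residues 1–372, leaving amino acids 373–860. Transcription is driven by the CMV promoter, a strong constitutive promoter in most mammalian cell lines. A FLAG epitope encoded by the backbone is fused to the N terminus, allowing detection by immunoblotting and recovery by anti-FLAG immunoprecipitation.

The name and the deletion indicate that this is probably one of a set of AGO2 deletion mutants. Such constructs are typically used to map which regions of the protein are needed for an interaction or modification. The associated study examined EGFR-dependent phosphorylation of AGO2 and its effect on microRNA maturation under hypoxia, a setting in which tagged truncations would help define binding or phosphorylation regions. The record itself states only that the purpose is mammalian expression of this fragment.
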