>Addgene plasmid #72211 | pCMV5-Flag-Ago2-FDM4 | addgene partial sequence | sequence record 133416 | CMV-F 5'-CGCAAATGGGCGGTAGGCGTG-3'
ACCGTCAGAATTAATTCAGATCTGGTACCACGCGTATCGATAAGCTTACCATGGATTACAAGGATGACGA
CGATAAGGGATCCATGCCCGATCGGCAAGAAGAGATTAGCAAATTGATGCGAAGTGCAAGTTTCAACACA
GATCCATACGTCCGTGAATTTGGAATCATGGTCAAAGATGAGATGACAGACGTGACTGGGCGGGTGCTGC
AGCCGCCCTCCATCCTCTACGGGGGCAGGAATAAAGCTATTGCGACCCCTGTCCAGGGCGTCTGGGACAT
GCGGAAC
[405 nt withheld, positions 288-692]
AACAACATCCTGCTGCCCCAGGGCAGGCCGCCGGTGTTCCAGCAGCCCGTCATCTTTCTGGGAGCAGACG
TCACTCACCCCCCCGCCGGG
