>Addgene plasmid #72211 | pCMV5-Flag-Ago2-FDM4 | addgene partial sequence | sequence record 133417 | hGH-PA-R 5'-CCAGCTTGGTTCCCAATAGA-3'
CTTGCTCCATACCACCCCCCTCCACCCCATAATATTATAGAAGGACACCTAGTCAGACAAAATGATGCAA
CTTAATTTTATTAGGACAAGGCTGGTGGGCACTGGAGTGGCAACTTCCAGGGCCAGGAGAGGCACTGGGG
AGGGGTCACAGGGATGCCACGGAATTGCTCGAGGGTTCTAGAATCGATGATATCGAATTCTCAAGCAAAG
TACATGGTGCGCAGAGTGTCTTGGTGAACCTGGACCGCCTTGGCCAGTGCTTGGTGGTCTCGCCCGTTAC
TCTGCCCAGAGGTATGGCTTCCTTCAGCACTGTCATGTTCCTTATCCACCAGGTGGTACCTGGCCCGGAA
GGCCACCAGGTGAGCGTAGTATGCTGGCGCTGGGATGGACACGGAGCGTGTGCAGCGCACGTAGGTGTGA
CACAGCTGGTAGGTTAGGATCTGCAGCTCATCAGAGGAGAAACGATTGTCGTCCCAGAGGACGTGATAGT
GCGAAGGCCTGCTTGTCCCCTGGATGCCAGCGTGACTACACAGGTAGAAGTCGAACTCGGTGGGGTGGGT
GATTTTCGTGTCCACAGTCGTGCCTGCTGGAATGTTTCCACTTTTCCCAACCCGCTCGTTCTTGTCAGTG
CAGAAGAGCCGGGTGTGGTGCCTCTTCTGCACCACGATGAAGGTGATCCCGGGCTGGTAGTCTTTTTCTA
GCTTGATACAGGCCTCACGGATGGCCAGCAACTCGTGGTGGAGAACCTGCTGGAACTGGCCTTCAGAGAC
ACCGTCGCGGTAGAAGATGATGCGGGTGGGCTTGA
